>Addgene plasmid #116280 | pHAGE-EGFR-N444S | addgene full sequence | sequence record 250629 | Addgene NGS Result
AGTGAATAGAGTTAGGCAGGGATATTCACCATTATCGTTTCAGACCCACCTCCCAACCCCGAGGGGACCC
GACAGGCCCGAAGGAATAGAAGAAGAAGGTGGAGAGAGAGACAGAGACAGATCCATTCGATTAGTGAACG
GATCTCGACGGTATCGCCGAATTCACAAATGGCAGTATTCATCCACAATTTTAAAAGAAAAGGGGGGATT
GGGGGGTACAGTGCAGGGGAAAGAATAGTAGACATAATAGCAACAGACATACAAACTAAAGAATTACAAA
AACAAATTACAAAAATTCAAAATTTTCGGGTTTATTACAGGGACAGCAGAGATCCAGTTTGGACTAGTCG
TGAGGCTCCGGTGCCCGTCAGTGGGCAGAGCGCACATCGCCCACAGTCCCCGAGAAGTTGGGGGGAGGGG
TCGGCAATTGAACCGGTGCCTAGAGAAGGTGGCGCGGGGTAAACTGGGAAAGTGATGTCGTGTACTGGCT
CCGCCTTTTTCCCGAGGGTGGGGGAGAACCGTATATAAGTGCAGTAGTCGCCGTGAACGTTCTTTTTCGC
AACGGGTTTGCCGCCAGAACACAGGTAAGTGCCGTGTGTGGTTCCCGCGGGCCTGGCCTCTTTACGGGTT
ATGGCCCTTGCGTGCCTTGAATTACTTCCACCTGGCTGCAGTACGTGATTCTTGATCCCGAGCTTCGGGT
TGGAAGTGGGTGGGAGAGTTCGAGGCCTTGCGCTTAAGGAGCCCCTTCGCCTCGTGCTTGAGTTGAGGCC
TGGCCTGGGCGCTGGGGCCGCCGCGTGCGAATCTGGTGGCACCTTCGCGCCTGTCTCGCTGCTTTCGATA
AGTCTCTAGCCATTTAAAATTTTTGATGACCTGCTGCGACGCTTTTTTTCTGGCAAGATAGTCTTGTAAA
TGCGGGCCAAGATCTGCACACTGGTATTTCGGTTTTTGGGGCCGCGGGCGGCGACGGGGCCCGTGCGTCC
CAGCGCACATGTTCGGCGAGGCGGGGCCTGCGAGCGCGGCCACCGAGAATCGGACGGGGGTAGTCTCAAG
CTGGCCGGCCTGCTCTGGTGCCTGGCCTCGCGCCGCCGTGTATCGCCCCGCCCTGGGCGGCAAGGCTGGC
CCGGTCGGCACCAGTTGCGTGAGCGGAAAGATGGCCGCTTCCCGGCCCTGCTGCAGGGAGCTCAAAATGG
AGGACGCGGCGCTCGGGAGAGCGGGCGGGTGAGTCACCCACACAAAGGAAAAGGGCCTTTCCGTCCTCAG
CCGTCGCTTCATGTGACTCCACGGAGTACCGGGCGCCGTCCAGGCACCTCGATTAGTTCTCGAGCTTTTG
GAGTACGTCGTCTTTAGGTTGGGGGGAGGGGTTTTATGCGATGGAGTTTCCCCACACTGAGTGGGTGGAG
ACTGAAGTTAGGCCAGCTTGGCACTTGATGTAATTCTCCTTGGAATTTGCCCTTTTTGAGTTTGGATCTT
GGTTCATTCTCAAGCCTCAGACAGTGGTTCAAAGTTTTTTTCTTCCATTTCAGGTGTCGTGAAGCGGCCC
TGCAGATATCAACAAGTTTGTACAAAAAAGCAGGCACCATGCGACCCTCCGGGACGGCCGGGGCAGCGCT
CCTGGCGCTGCTGGCTGCGCTCTGCCCGGCGAGTCGGGCTCTGGAGGAAAAGAAAGTTTGCCAAGGCACG
AGTAACAAGCTCACGCAGTTGGGCACTTTTGAAGATCATTTTCTCAGCCTCCAGAGGATGTTCAATAACT
GTGAGGTGGTCCTTGGGAATTTGGAAATTACCTATGTGCAGAGGAATTATGATCTTTCCTTCTTAAAGAC
CATCCAGGAGGTGGCTGGTTATGTCCTCATTGCCCTCAACACAGTGGAGCGAATTCCTTTGGAAAACCTG
CAGATCATCAGAGGAAATATGTACTACGAAAATTCCTATGCCTTAGCAGTCTTATCTAACTATGATGCAA
ATAAAACCGGACTGAAGGAGCTGCCCATGAGAAATTTACAGGAAATCCTGCATGGCGCCGTGCGGTTCAG
CAACAACCCTGCCCTGTGCAACGTGGAGAGCATCCAGTGGCGGGACATAGTCAGCAGTGACTTTCTCAGC
AACATGTCGATGGACTTCCAGAACCACCTGGGCAGCTGCCAAAAGTGTGATCCAAGCTGTCCCAATGGGA
GCTGCTGGGGTGCAGGAGAGGAGAACTGCCAGAAACTGACCAAAATCATCTGTGCCCAGCAGTGCTCCGG
GCGCTGCCGTGGCAAGTCCCCCAGTGACTGCTGCCACAACCAGTGTGCTGCAGGCTGCACAGGCCCCCGG
GAGAGCGACTGCCTGGTCTGCCGCAAATTCCGAGACGAAGCCACGTGCAAGGACACCTGCCCCCCACTCA
TGCTCTACAACCCCACCACGTACCAGATGGATGTGAACCCCGAGGGCAAATACAGCTTTGGTGCCACCTG
CGTGAAGAAGTGTCCCCGTAATTATGTGGTGACAGATCACGGCTCGTGCGTCCGAGCCTGTGGGGCCGAC
AGCTATGAGATGGAGGAAGACGGCGTCCGCAAGTGTAAGAAGTGCGAAGGGCCTTGCCGCAAAGTGTGTA
ACGGAATAGGTATTGGTGAATTTAAAGACTCACTCTCCATAAATGCTACGAATATTAAACACTTCAAAAA
CTGCACCTCCATCAGTGGCGATCTCCACATCCTGCCGGTGGCATTTAGGGGTGACTCCTTCACACATACT
CCTCCTCTGGATCCACAGGAACTGGATATTCTGAAAACCGTAAAGGAAATCACAGGGTTTTTGCTGATTC
AGGCTTGGCCTGAAAACAGGACGGACCTCCATGCCTTTGAGAACCTAGAAATCATACGCGGCAGGACCAA
GCAACATGGTCAGTTTTCTCTTGCAGTCGTCAGCCTGAGCATAACATCCTTGGGATTACGCTCCCTCAAG
GAGATAAGTGATGGAGATGTGATAATTTCAGGAAACAAAAATTTGTGCTATGCAAATACAATAAACTGGA
AAAAACTGTTTGGGACCTCCGGTCAGAAAACCAAAATTATAAGCAACAGAGGTGAAAACAGCTGCAAGGC
CACAGGCCAGGTCTGCCATGCCTTGTGCTCCCCCGAGGGCTGCTGGGGCCCGGAGCCCAGGGACTGCGTC
TCTTGCCGGAATGTCAGCCGAGGCAGGGAATGCGTGGACAAGTGCAACCTTCTGGAGGGTGAGCCAAGGG
AGTTTGTGGAGAACTCTGAGTGCATACAGTGCCACCCAGAGTGCCTGCCTCAGGCCATGAACATCACCTG
CACAGGACGGGGACCAGACAACTGTATCCAGTGTGCCCACTACATTGACGGCCCCCACTGCGTCAAGACC
TGCCCGGCAGGAGTCATGGGAGAAAACAACACCCTGGTCTGGAAGTACGCAGACGCCGGCCATGTGTGCC
ACCTGTGCCATCCAAACTGCACCTACGGATGCACTGGGCCAGGTCTTGAAGGCTGTCCAACGAATGGGCC
TAAGATCCCGTCCATCGCCACTGGGATGGTGGGGGCCCTCCTCTTGCTGCTGGTGGTGGCCCTGGGGATC
GGCCTCTTCATGCGAAGGCGCCACATCGTTCGGAAGCGCACGCTGCGGAGGCTGCTGCAGGAGAGGGAGC
TTGTGGAGCCTCTTACACCCAGT
[981 nt withheld, positions 3664-4644]
TTCTTCAGCAGCCCCTCCACGTCACGGACTCCCCTCCTGAGCTCTCTGAGTGCAACCAGCAACAATTCCA
CCGTGGCTTGCATTGATAGAAATGGGCTGCAAAGCTGTCCCATCAAGGAAGACAGCTTCTTGCAGCGATA
CAGCTCAGACCCCACAGGCGCCTTGACTGAGGACAGCATAGACGACACCTTCCTCCCAGTGCCTGAATAC
ATAAACCAGTCCGTTCCCAAAAGGCCCGCTGGCTCTGTGCAGAATCCTGTCTATCACAATCAGCCTCTGA
ACCCCGCGCCCAGCAGAGACCCACACTACCAGGACCCCCACAGCACTGCAGTGGGCAACCCCGAGTATCT
CAACACTGTCCAGCCCACCTGTGTCAACAGCACATTCGACAGCCCTGCCCACTGGGCCCAGAAAGGCAGC
CACCAAATTAGCCTGGACAACCCTGACTACCAGCAGGACTTCTTTCCCAAGGAAGCCAAGCCAAATGGCA
TCTTTAAGGGCTCCACAGCTGAAAATGCAGAATACCTAAGGGTCGCGCCACAAAGCAGTGAATTTATTGG
AGCATAGAACCCAGCTTTCTTGTACAAAGTGGTGATATCCAATTAACCCTCACTAAAGGTAGTTAAAGTA
TAGTTGTTTGAGTCCCTATAGTGAGTCGTATTACCACCCAACTTTTCTATACAAAGTGGTTGATATCCAG
CACAGTGGCGGCCGCTCGAGTCTAGAGGGCCCGCGGTTCGAAGGTAAGCCTATCCCTAACCCTCTCCTCG
GTCTCGATTCTACGCGTACCGGTTAGTAATGAGATCCCTCCCCCCCCCCTAACGTTACTGGCCGAAGCCG
CTTGGAATAAGGCCGGTGTGCGTTTGTCTATATGTTATTTTCCACCATATTGCCGTCTTTTGGCAATGTG
AGGGCCCGGAAACCTGGCCCTGTCTTCTTGACGAGCATTCCTAGGGGTCTTTCCCCTCTCGCCAAAGGAA
TGCAAGGTCTGTTGAATGTCGTGAAGGAAGCAGTTCCTCTGGAAGCTTCTTGAAGACAAACAACGTCTGT
AGCGACCCTTTGCAGGCAGCGGAACCCCCCACCTGGCGACAGGTGCCTCTGCGGCCAAAAGCCACGTGTA
TAAGATACACCTGCAAAGGCGGCACAACCCCAGTGCCACGTTGTGAGTTGGATAGTTGTGGAAAGAGTCA
AATGGCTCTCCTCAAGCGTATTCAACAAGGGGCTGAAGGATGCCCAGAAGGTACCCCATTGTATGGGATC
TGATCTGGGGCCTCGGTGCACATGCTTTACATGTGTTTAGTCGAGGTTAAAAAAACGTCTAGGCCCCCCG
AACCACGGGGACGTGGTTTTCCTTTGAAAAACACGATGATAATATGGCCACACATATGACCGAGTACAAG
CCCACGGTGCGCCTCGCCACCCGCGACGACGTCCCCAGGGCCGTACGCACCCTCGCCGCCGCGTTCGCCG
ACTACCCCGCCACGCGCCACACCGTCGATCCGGACCGCCACATCGAGCGGGTCACCGAGCTGCAAGAACT
CTTCCTCACGCGCGTCGGGCTCGACATCGGCAAGGTGTGGGTCGCGGACGACGGCGCCGCGGTGGCGGTC
TGGACCACGCCGGAGAGCGTCGAAGCGGGGGCGGTGTTCGCCGAGATCGGCCCGCGCATGGCCGAGTTGA
GCGGTTCCCGGCTGGCCGCGCAGCAACAGATGGAAGGCCTCCTGGCGCCGCACCGGCCCAAGGAGCCCGC
GTGGTTCCTGGCCACCGTCGGCGTCTCGCCCGACCACCAGGGCAAGGGTCTGGGCAGCGCCGTCGTGCTC
CCCGGAGTGGAGGCGGCCGAGCGCGCCGGGGTGCCCGCCTTCCTGGAGACCTCCGCGCCCCGCAACCTCC
CCTTCTACGAGCGGCTCGGCTTCACCGTCACCGCCGACGTCGAGGTGCCCGAAGGACCGCGCACCTGGTG
CATGACCCGCAAGCCCGGTGCCTAAATCGATAGATCCTAATCAACCTCTGGATTACAAAATTTGTGAAAG
ATTGACTGGTATTCTTAACTATGTTGCTCCTTTTACGCTATGTGGATACGCTGCTTTAATGCCTTTGTAT
CATGCTATTGCTTCCCGTATGGCTTTCATTTTCTCCTCCTTGTATAAATCCTGGTTGCTGTCTCTTTATG
AGGAGTTGTGGCCCGTTGTCAGGCAACGTGGCGTGGTGTGCACTGTGTTTGCTGACGCAACCCCCACTGG
TTGGGGCATTGCCACCACCTGTCAGCTCCTTTCCGGGACTTTCGCTTTCCCCCTCCCTATTGCCACGGCG
GAACTCATCGCCGCCTGCCTTGCCCGCTGCTGGACAGGGGCTCGGCTGTTGGGCACTGACAATTCCGTGG
TGTTGTCGGGGAAATCATCGTCCTTTCCTTGGCTGCTCGCCTGTGTTGCCACCTGGATTCTGCGCGGGAC
GTCCTTCTGCTACGTCCCTTCGGCCCTCAATCCAGCGGACCTTCCTTCCCGCGGCCTGCTGCCGGCTCTG
CGGCCTCTTCCGCGTCTTCGCCTTCGCCCTCAGACGAGTCGGATCTCCCTTTGGGCCGCCTCCCCGCCTG
AGATCCTTTAAGACCAATGACTTACAAGGCAGCTGTAGATCTTAGCCACTTTTTAAAAGAAAAGGGGGGA
CTGGAAGGGCTAATTCACTCCCAACGAAGACAAGATCTGCTTTTTGCTTGTACTGGGTCTCTCTGGTTAG
ACCAGATCTGAGCCTGGGAGCTCTCTGGCTAACTAGGGAACCCACTGCTTAAGCCTCAATAAAGCTTGCC
TTGAGTGCTTCAAGTAGTGTGTGCCCGTCTGTTGTGTGACTCTGGTAACTAGAGATCCCTCAGACCCTTT
TAGTCAGTGTGGAAAATCTCTAGCAGTAGTAGTTCATGTCATCTTATTATTCAGTATTTATAACTTGCAA
AGAAATGAATATCAGAGAGTGAGAGGCCCGGGTTAATTAAGGAAAGGGCTAGATCATTCTTGAAGACGAA
AGGGCCTCGTGATACGCCTATTTTTATAGGTTAATGTCATGATAATAATGGTTTCTTAGACGTCAGGTGG
CACTTTTCGGGGAAATGTGCGCGGAACCCCTATTTGTTTATTTTTCTAAATACATTCAAATATGTATCCG
CTCATGAGACAATAACCCTGATAAATGCTTCAATAATATTGAAAAAGGAAGAGTATGAGTATTCAACATT
TCCGTGTCGCCCTTATTCCCTTTTTTGCGGCATTTTGCCTTCCTGTTTTTGCTCACCCAGAAACGCTGGT
GAAAGTAAAAGATGCTGAAGATCAGTTGGGTGCACGAGTGGGTTACATCGAACTGGATCTCAACAGCGGT
AAGATCCTTGAGAGTTTTCGCCCCGAAGAACGTTTTCCAATGATGAGCACTTTTAAAGTTCTGCTATGTG
GCGCGGTATTATCCCGTGTTGACGCCGGGCAAGAGCAACTCGGTCGCCGCATACACTATTCTCAGAATGA
CTTGGTTGAGTACTCACCAGTCACAGAAAAGCATCTTACGGATGGCATGACAGTAAGAGAATTATGCAGT
GCTGCCATAACCATGAGTGATAACACTGCGGCCAACTTACTTCTGACAACGATCGGAGGACCGAAGGAGC
TAACCGCTTTTTTGCACAACATGGGGGATCATGTAACTCGCCTTGATCGTTGGGAACCGGAGCTGAATGA
AGCCATACCAAACGACGAGCGTGACACCACGATGCCTGTAGCAATGGCAACAACGTTGCGCAAACTATTA
ACTGGCGAACTACTTACTCTAGCTTCCCGGCAACAATTAATAGACTGGATGGAGGCGGATAAAGTTGCAG
GACCACTTCTGCGCTCGGCCCTTCCGGCTGGCTGGTTTATTGCTGATAAATCTGGAGCCGGTGAGCGTGG
GTCTCGCGGTATCATTGCAGCACTGGGGCCAGATGGTAAGCCCTCCCGTATCGTAGTTATCTACACGACG
GGGAGTCAGGCAACTATGGATGAACGAAATAGACAGATCGCTGAGATAGGTGCCTCACTGATTAAGCATT
GGTAACTGTCAGACCAAGTTTACTCATATATACTTTAGATTGATTTAAAACTTCATTTTTAATTTAAAAG
GATCTAGGTGAAGATCCTTTTTGATAATCTCATGACCAAAATCCCTTAACGTGAGTTTTCGTTCCACTGA
GCGTCAGACCCCGTAGAAAAGATCAAAGGATCTTCTTGAGATCCTTTTTTTCTGCGCGTAATCTGCTGCT
TGCAAACAAAAAAACCACCGCTACCAGCGGTGGTTTGTTTGCCGGATCAAGAGCTACCAACTCTTTTTCC
GAAGGTAACTGGCTTCAGCAGAGCGCAGATACCAAATACTGTTCTTCTAGTGTAGCCGTAGTTAGGCCAC
CACTTCAAGAACTCTGTAGCACCGCCTACATACCTCGCTCTGCTAATCCTGTTACCAGTGGCTGCTGCCA
GTGGCGATAAGTCGTGTCTTACCGGGTTGGACTCAAGACGATAGTTACCGGATAAGGCGCAGCGGTCGGG
CTGAACGGGGGGTTCGTGCACACAGCCCAGCTTGGAGCGAACGACCTACACCGAACTGAGATACCTACAG
CGTGAGCTATGAGAAAGCGCCACGCTTCCCGAAGGGAGAAAGGCGGACAGGTATCCGGTAAGCGGCAGGG
TCGGAACAGGAGAGCGCACGAGGGAGCTTCCAGGGGGAAACGCCTGGTATCTTTATAGTCCTGTCGGGTT
TCGCCACCTCTGACTTGAGCGTCGATTTTTGTGATGCTCGTCAGGGGGGCGGAGCCTATGGAAAAACGCC
AGCAACGCGGCCTTTTTACGGTTCCTGGCCTTTTGCTGGCCTTTTGCTCACATGTTCTTTCCTGCGTTAT
CCCCTGATTCTGTGGATAACCGTATTACCGCCTTTGAGTGAGCTGATACCGCTCGCCGCAGCCGAACGAC
CGAGCGCAGCGAGTCAGTGAGCGAGGAAGCGGAAGAGCGCCCAATACGCAAACCGCCTCTCCCCGCGCGT
TGGCCGATTCATTAATGCAGCAAGCTCATGGCTGACTAATTTTTTTTATTTATGCAGAGGCCGAGGCCGC
CTCGGCCTCTGAGCTATTCCAGAAGTAGTGAGGAGGCTTTTTTGGAGGCCTAGGCTTTTGCAAAAAGCTC
CCCGTGGCACGACAGGTTTCCCGACTGGAAAGCGGGCAGTGAGCGCAACGCAATTAATGTGAGTTAGCTC
ACTCATTAGGCACCCCAGGCTTTACACTTTATGCTTCCGGCTCGTATGTTGTGTGGAATTGTGAGCGGAT
AACAATTTCACACAGGAAACAGCTATGACATGATTACGAATTTCACAAATAAAGCATTTTTTTCACTGCA
TTCTAGTTGTGGTTTGTCCAAACTCATCAATGTATCTTATCATGTCTGGATCAACTGGATAACTCAAGCT
AACCAAAATCATCCCAAACTTCCCACCCCATACCCTATTACCACTGCCAATTACCTGTGGTTTCATTTAC
TCTAAACCTGTGATTCCTCTGAATTATTTTCATTTTAAAGAAATTGTATTTGTTAAATATGTACTACAAA
CTTAGTAGTTGGAAGGGCTAATTCACTCCCAAAGAAGACAAGATATCCTTGATCTGTGGATCTACCACAC
ACAAGGCTACTTCCCTGATTAGCAGAACTACACACCAGGGCCAGGGGTCAGATATCCACTGACCTTTGGA
TGGTGCTACAAGCTAGTACCAGTTGAGCCAGATAAGGTAGAAGAGGCCAATAAAGGAGAGAACACCAGCT
TGTTACACCCTGTGAGCCTGCATGGGATGGATGACCCGGAGAGAGAAGTGTTAGAGTGGAGGTTTGACAG
CCGCCTAGCATTTCATCACGTGGCCCGAGAGCTGCATCCGGAGTACTTCAAGAACTGCTGATATCGAGCT
TGCTACAAGGGACTTTCCGCTGGGGACTTTCCAGGGAGGCGTGGCCTGGGCGGGACTGGGGAGTGGCGAG
CCCTCAGATCCTGCATATAAGCAGCTGCTTTTTGCCTGTACTGGGTCTCTCTGGTTAGACCAGATCTGAG
CCTGGGAGCTCTCTGGCTAACTAGGGAACCCACTGCTTAAGCCTCAATAAAGCTTGCCTTGAGTGCTTCA
AGTAGTGTGTGCCCGTCTGTTGTGTGACTCTGGTAACTAGAGATCCCTCAGACCCTTTTAGTCAGTGTGG
AAAATCTCTAGCAGTGGCGCCCGAACAGGGACTTGAAAGCGAAAGGGAAACCAGAGGAGCTCTCTCGACG
CAGGACTCGGCTTGCTGAAGCGCGCACGGCAAGAGGCGAGGGGCGGCGACTGGTGAGTACGCCAAAAATT
TTGACTAGCGGAGGCTAGAAGGAGAGAGATGGGTGCGAGAGCGTCAGTATTAAGCGGGGGAGAATTAGAT
CGCGATGGGAAAAAATTCGGTTAAGGCCAGGGGGAAAGAAAAAATATAAATTAAAACATATAGTATGGGC
AAGCAGGGAGCTAGAACGATTCGCAGTTAATCCTGGCCTGTTAGAAACATCAGAAGGCTGTAGACAAATA
CTGGGACAGCTACAACCATCCCTTCAGACAGGATCAGAAGAACTTAGATCATTATATAATACAGTAGCAA
CCCTCTATTGTGTGCATCAAAGGATAGAGATAAAAGACACCAAGGAAGCTTTAGACAAGATAGAGGAAGA
GCAAAACAAAAGTAAGACCACCGCACAGCAAGCGGCCGGCCGCTGATCTTCAGACCTGGAGGAGGAGATA
TGAGGGACAATTGGAGAAGTGAATTATATAAATATAAAGTAGTAAAAATTGAACCATTAGGAGTAGCACC
CACCAAGGCAAAGAGAAGAGTGGTGCAGAGAGAAAAAAGAGCAGTGGGAATAGGAGCTTTGTTCCTTGGG
TTCTTGGGAGCAGCAGGAAGCACTATGGGCGCAGCGTCAATGACGCTGACGGTACAGGCCAGACAATTAT
TGTCTGGTATAGTGCAGCAGCAGAACAATTTGCTGAGGGCTATTGAGGCGCAACAGCATCTGTTGCAACT
CACAGTCTGGGGCATCAAGCAGCTCCAGGCAAGAATCCTGGCTGTGGAAAGATACCTAAAGGATCAACAG
CTCCTGGGGATTTGGGGTTGCTCTGGAAAACTCATTTGCACCACTGCTGTGCCTTGGAATGCTAGTTGGA
GTAATAAATCTCTGGAACAGATTTGGAATCACACGACCTGGATGGAGTGGGACAGAGAAATTAACAATTA
CACAAGCTTAATACACTCCTTAATTGAAGAATCGCAAAACCAGCAAGAAAAGAATGAACAAGAATTATTG
GAATTAGATAAATGGGCAAGTTTGTGGAATTGGTTTAACATAACAAATTGGCTGTGGTATATAAAATTAT
TCATAATGATAGTAGGAGGCTTGGTAGGTTTAAGAATAGTTTTTGCTGTACTTTCTAT
Features (pLannotate 1.2.2; 30 found; start..end, strand, type, name):
     44..144     +  CDS            Rev (fragment): human immunodeficiency virus 1 (HIV-1) Rev protein; rev; enhances nuclear export of unspliced and incompletely spliced viral mRNAs
    189..306     +  misc_feature   cPPT/CTS: central polypurine tract and central termination sequence of HIV-1
    354..1532    +  promoter       EF-1α promoter: strong constitutive promoter for human elongation factor EF-1α
   1553..1573    +  protein_bind   attB1: mutant version of attB; core recombination site for the Gateway® BP reaction BP Clonase™
   1579..5209    +  CDS            EGFR (fragment) (sequence partly withheld): precursor of human epidermal growth factor receptor
   5213..5237    -  protein_bind   attB2: mutant version of attB; recombination site for the Gateway® BP reaction BP Clonase™
   5245..5263    +  promoter       T3 promoter: promoter for bacteriophage T3 RNA polymerase
   5289..5307    -  promoter       T7 promoter: promoter for bacteriophage T7 RNA polymerase
   5313..5331    -  protein_bind   attB4 (fragment): mutant version of attB; core recombination site for the Gateway® BP reaction BP Clonase™
   5387..5428    +  CDS            V5 tag: epitope tag from simian virus 5
   5554..6016    +  misc_feature   IRES: internal ribosome entry site (IRES) of the encephalomyocarditis virus (EMCV)
   6030..6627    +  CDS            PuroR (fragment): puromycin N-acetyltransferase; pac from Streptomyces; confers resistance to puromycin
   6643..7231    +  misc_feature   WPRE: woodchuck hepatitis virus posttranscriptional regulatory element
   7239..7304    +  CDS            nef (fragment): NEF_HV1Z2 - Experimental evidence at protein level: Swiss-Prot protein existence level 1. Extracellular Nef protein targets CD4(+) T-lymphocytes for apoptosis by interacting with CXCR4 surface receptors. From Human immunodeficiency virus type 1 group M subtype D (isolate Z2/CDC-Z34) (HIV-1).
   7306..7539    +  LTR            3' LTR (ΔU3): self-inactivating 3' long terminal repeat (LTR) from HIV-1
   7744..7848    +  promoter       AmpR promoter: bla
   7849..8709    +  CDS            AmpR: β-lactamase; bla; confers resistance to ampicillin, carbenicillin, and related antibiotics
   8880..9468    +  rep_origin     ori: high-copy-number ColE1/pMB1/pBR322/pUC origin of replication
   9651..9705    +  CDS            lacI (fragment): lac repressor; lacI; The lac repressor binds to the lac operator to inhibit transcription in E. coli. This inhibition can be relieved by adding lactose or isopropyl-β-D-thiogalactopyranoside (IPTG).
   9711..9804    +  rep_origin     SV40 ori (fragment): SV40 origin of replication
   9829..9866    +  CDS            lacI (fragment): lac repressor; lacI; The lac repressor binds to the lac operator to inhibit transcription in E. coli. This inhibition can be relieved by adding lactose or isopropyl-β-D-thiogalactopyranoside (IPTG).
   9879..9900    +  protein_bind   CAP binding site: CAP binding activates transcription in the presence of cAMP. E. coli catabolite activator protein
   9915..9945    +  promoter       lac promoter: promoter for the E. coli lac operon
   9949..9971    +  protein_bind   lac operator (fragment): The lac repressor binds to the lac operator to inhibit transcription in E. coli. This inhibition can be relieved by adding lactose or isopropyl-β-D-thiogalactopyranoside (IPTG). lac repressor encoded by lacI
  10003..10086   +  polyA_signal   SV40 poly(A) signal (fragment): SV40 polyadenylation signal
  10253..10582   +  CDS            nef (fragment): NEF_HV1BR - Experimental evidence at protein level: Swiss-Prot protein existence level 1. Extracellular Nef protein targets CD4(+) T-lymphocytes for apoptosis by interacting with CXCR4 surface receptors (PubMed:14990729). From Human immunodeficiency virus type 1 group M subtype B (isolate BRU/LAI) (HIV-1).
  10630..10887   +  LTR            5' LTR (truncated): truncated 5' long terminal repeat (LTR) from HIV-1
  10934..11059   +  misc_feature   HIV-1 Ψ: packaging signal of human immunodeficiency virus type 1
  11043..11381   +  CDS            HIV-1 gag (fragment): gag protein from human immunodeficiency virus 1; gag
  11556..11789   +  misc_feature   RRE: The Rev response element (RRE) of HIV-1 allows for Rev-dependent mRNA export from the nucleus to the cytoplasm.
