[The description below was written by a language model from this plasmid's Addgene catalogue record and pLannotate feature annotations shown in this document.]
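Description:
pHAGE-EGFR-N444S is a 12.1 kb HIV-1-derived lentiviral expression plasmid built on the pHAGE backbone and carrying human EGFR with the N444S point substitution. It is maintained in E. coli through a high-copy ColE1/pUC-type origin and the β-lactamase (AmpR) gene. The record lists a recombination-deficient strain (Stbl3) as the growth host, which is usual for plasmids with repeated LTR sequences.

The viral portion runs from a truncated 5' LTR through the Ψ packaging signal, a gag fragment, the Rev response element and the cPPT/CTS, and ends in a U3-deleted 3' LTR, so the integrated provirus is self-inactivating. These elements let the transcript be exported, packaged and reverse-transcribed when packaging functions are provided in trans. Between them, the EF-1α promoter drives strong constitutive transcription of the EGFR open reading frame, which was inserted by Gateway recombination and is flanked by attB1 and attB2 sites. A V5 epitope sequence is annotated downstream of attB2, but the record does not say whether it is fused in frame to the receptor. An EMCV IRES then allows translation of puromycin N-acetyltransferase from the same transcript, so transduced mammalian cells can be selected with puromycin, and a WPRE enhances transcript expression. Short T3/T7 promoter, lac, SV40 and nef fragments are backbone remnants.

The construct belongs to a collection made for systematic functional annotation of somatic cancer mutations. It is suited to stable expression of this EGFR variant in cultured cells for comparison with wild-type or other mutant alleles.
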