Addgene plasmid #116280: pHAGE-EGFR-N444S
Purpose: Lentiviral expression of EGFR N444S
Depositing lab: Gordon Mills & Kenneth Scott. Depositing organization: Baylor College of Medicine. Publication: Systematic Functional Annotation of Somatic Mutations in Cancer. Ng PK, Li J, Jeong KJ, Shao S, Chen H, Tsang YH, Sengupta S, Wang Z, Bhavana VH, Tran R, Soewito S, Minussi DC, Moreno D, Kong K, Dogruluk T, Lu H, Gao J, Tokheim C, Zhou DC, Johnson AM, Zeng J, Ip CKM, Ju Z, Wester M, Yu S, Li Y, Vellano CP, Schultz N, Karchin R, Ding L, Lu Y, Cheung LWT, Chen K, Shaw KR, Meric-Bernstam F, Scott KL, Yi S, Sahni N, Liang H, Mills GB. Cancer Cell. 2018 Mar 12;33(3):450-462.e10. doi: 10.1016/j.ccell.2018.01.021. PubMed 29533785.
Backbone
  Vector backbone: pHAGE
  Vector type: Lentiviral
Growth in bacteria
  Bacterial resistance: Ampicillin, 100 μg/mL
  Growth temperature: 37°C
  Growth strain: Stbl3
  Copy number: High Copy
Gene/Insert
  Gene/Insert name: EGFR
  Species: H. sapiens (human)
  Mutation: N444S
  Entrez Gene: EGFR (a.k.a. ERBB, ERBB1, ERRP, HER1, NISBD2, NNCIS, PIG61, mENA)
  Cloning method: Gateway Cloning
Terms and licenses: Academic/Nonprofit Terms; Industry Terms: Not Available to Industry
How to cite: pHAGE-EGFR-N444S was a gift from Gordon Mills & Kenneth Scott (Addgene plasmid # 116280 ; http://n2t.net/addgene:116280 ; RRID:Addgene_116280)
