>Addgene plasmid #116280 | pHAGE-EGFR-N444S | depositor partial sequence | sequence record 219154 | insert
ATGCGACCCTCCGGGACGGCCGGGGCAGCGCTCCTGGCGCTGCTGGCTGCGCTCTGCCCGGCGAGTCGGG
CTCTGGAGGAAAAGAAAGTTTGCCAAGGCACGAGTAACAAGCTCACGCAGTTGGGCACTTTTGAAGATCA
TTTTCTCAGCCTCCAGAGGATGTTCAATAACTGTGAGGTGGTCCTTGGGAATTTGGAAATTACCTATGTG
CAGAGGAATTATGATCTTTCCTTCTTAAAGACCATCCAGGAGGTGGCTGGTTATGTCCTCATTGCCCTCA
ACACAGTGGAGCGAATTCCTTTGGAAAACCTGCAGATCATCAGAGGAAATATGTACTACGAAAATTCCTA
TGCCTTAGCAGTCTTATCTAACTATGATGCAAATAAAACCGGACTGAAGGAGCTGCCCATGAGAAATTTA
CAGGAAATCCTGCATGGCGCCGTGCGGTTCAGCAACAACCCTGCCCTGTGCAACGTGGAGAGCATCCAGT
GGCGGGACATAGTCAGCAGTGACTTTCTCAGCAACATGTCGATGGACTTCCAGAACCACCTGGGCAGCTG
CCAAAAGTGTGATCCAAGCTGTCCCAATGGGAGCTGCTGGGGTGCAGGAGAGGAGAACTGCCAGAAACTG
ACCAAAATCATCTGTGCCCAGCAGTGCTCCGGGCGCTGCCGTGGCAAGTCCCCCAGTGACTGCTGCCACA
ACCAGTGTGCTGCAGGCTGCACAGGCCCCCGGGAGAGCGACTGCCTGGTCTGCCGCAAATTCCGAGACGA
AGCCACGTGCAAGGACACCTGCCCCCCACTCATGCTCTACAACCCCACCACGTACCAGATGGATGTGAAC
CCCGAGGGCAAATACAGCTTTGGTGCCACCTGCGTGAAGAAGTGTCCCCGTAATTATGTGGTGACAGATC
ACGGCTCGTGCGTCCGAGCCTGTGGGGCCGACAGCTATGAGATGGAGGAAGACGGCGTCCGCAAGTGTAA
GAAGTGCGAAGGGCCTTGCCGCAAAGTGTGTAACGGAATAGGTATTGGTGAATTTAAAGACTCACTCTCC
ATAAATGCTACGAATATTAAACACTTCAAAAACTGCACCTCCATCAGTGGCGATCTCCACATCCTGCCGG
TGGCATTTAGGGGTGACTCCTTCACACATACTCCTCCTCTGGATCCACAGGAACTGGATATTCTGAAAAC
CGTAAAGGAAATCACAGGGTTTTTGCTGATTCAGGCTTGGCCTGAAAACAGGACGGACCTCCATGCCTTT
GAGAACCTAGAAATCATACGCGGCAGGACCAAGCAACATGGTCAGTTTTCTCTTGCAGTCGTCAGCCTGA
GCATAACATCCTTGGGATTACGCTCCCTCAAGGAGATAAGTGATGGAGATGTGATAATTTCAGGAAACAA
AAATTTGTGCTATGCAAATACAATAAACTGGAAAAAACTGTTTGGGACCTCCGGTCAGAAAACCAAAATT
ATAAGCAACAGAGGTGAAAACAGCTGCAAGGCCACAGGCCAGGTCTGCCATGCCTTGTGCTCCCCCGAGG
GCTGCTGGGGCCCGGAGCCCAGGGACTGCGTCTCTTGCCGGAATGTCAGCCGAGGCAGGGAATGCGTGGA
CAAGTGCAACCTTCTGGAGGGTGAGCCAAGGGAGTTTGTGGAGAACTCTGAGTGCATACAGTGCCACCCA
GAGTGCCTGCCTCAGGCCATGAACATCACCTGCACAGGACGGGGACCAGACAACTGTATCCAGTGTGCCC
ACTACATTGACGGCCCCCACTGCGTCAAGACCTGCCCGGCAGGAGTCATGGGAGAAAACAACACCCTGGT
CTGGAAGTACGCAGACGCCGGCCATGTGTGCCACCTGTGCCATCCAAACTGCACCTACGGATGCACTGGG
CCAGGTCTTGAAGGCTGTCCAACGAATGGGCCTAAGATCCCGTCCATCGCCACTGGGATGGTGGGGGCCC
TCCTCTTGCTGCTGGTGGTGGCCCTGGGGATCGGCCTCTTCATGCGAAGGCGCCACATCGTTCGGAAGCG
CACGCTGCGGAGGCTGCTGCAGGAGAGGGAGCTTGTGGAGCCTCTTACACCCAGT
[981 nt withheld, positions 2086-3066]
TTCTTCAGCAGCCCCTCCACGTCACGGACTCCCCTCCTGAGCTCTCTGAGTGCAACCAGCAACAATTCCA
CCGTGGCTTGCATTGATAGAAATGGGCTGCAAAGCTGTCCCATCAAGGAAGACAGCTTCTTGCAGCGATA
CAGCTCAGACCCCACAGGCGCCTTGACTGAGGACAGCATAGACGACACCTTCCTCCCAGTGCCTGAATAC
ATAAACCAGTCCGTTCCCAAAAGGCCCGCTGGCTCTGTGCAGAATCCTGTCTATCACAATCAGCCTCTGA
ACCCCGCGCCCAGCAGAGACCCACACTACCAGGACCCCCACAGCACTGCAGTGGGCAACCCCGAGTATCT
CAACACTGTCCAGCCCACCTGTGTCAACAGCACATTCGACAGCCCTGCCCACTGGGCCCAGAAAGGCAGC
CACCAAATTAGCCTGGACAACCCTGACTACCAGCAGGACTTCTTTCCCAAGGAAGCCAAGCCAAATGGCA
TCTTTAAGGGCTCCACAGCTGAAAATGCAGAATACCTAAGGGTCGCGCCACAAAGCAGTGAATTTATTGG
AGCATGA
